Addgene plasmid #115665: PB-CAG-GFPd2
Purpose: Piggybac transposon plasmid for destabilized eGFP (GFPd2)
Depositing lab: Jordan Green. Depositing organization: Johns Hopkins University and School of Medicine. Publication: Reducible branched ester-amine quadpolymers (rBEAQs) co-delivering plasmid DNA and RNA oligonucleotides enable CRISPR/Cas9 genome editing. Rui Y, Wilson D, Sanders K, Green JJ. ACS Appl Mater Interfaces. 2019 Feb 22. doi: 10.1021/acsami.8b20206. PubMed 30794383.
Backbone
  Vector backbone: pCAG-GFP
  Backbone size w/o insert (bp): 5551
  Total vector size (bp): 6466
  Modifications to backbone: Insertion of piggybac inverted terminal repeats and destabilization domain to eGFP
  Vector type: Mammalian Expression, Synthetic Biology
Growth in bacteria
  Bacterial resistance: Ampicillin, 100 μg/mL
  Growth temperature: 37°C
  Growth strain: DH5alpha
  Copy number: High Copy
Gene/Insert
  Gene/Insert name: GFPd2 (alt name: Destabilized eGFP)
  Species: Synthetic
  Insert size (bp): 843
  Promoter: CAG
  Tag / fusion protein: Destabilization (C terminal on backbone)
  Cloning method: Restriction Enzyme; 5′ cloning site EcoRI (not destroyed); 3′ cloning site NotI (not destroyed)
  Sequencing primers: 5′ CAGGGTTATTGTCTCATGAGCGGA; 3′ AGCGGATAACAATTTCACACAGG
Resource information
  A portion of this plasmid was derived from a plasmid made by: Cloned GFPd2 from Addgene plasmid 14760 and PBCAG-GFP backbone from Addgene plasmid 40973
Terms and licenses: Academic/Nonprofit Terms; Industry Terms: Not Available to Industry
Depositor comments: Co-transfection with super piggybac transposase leads to stable integration in mammalian chromosomal DNA.
How to cite: PB-CAG-GFPd2 was a gift from Jordan Green (Addgene plasmid # 115665 ; http://n2t.net/addgene:115665 ; RRID:Addgene_115665)
