[The description below was written by a language model from this plasmid's Addgene catalogue record and pLannotate feature annotations shown in this document.]
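Description:
PB-CAG-GFPd2 is a 6,466 bp mammalian expression plasmid that also serves as a piggyBac transposon donor. It was built on a pCAG-GFP backbone by adding piggyBac inverted terminal repeats and fusing a destabilization domain to eGFP. In E. coli it is propagated as a high-copy plasmid through a ColE1/pUC-type origin and selected with ampicillin via the β-lactamase gene and its native promoter. The backbone also carries lac promoter/operator remnants, an SV40 origin and an SV40 poly(A) signal. No mammalian drug-selection marker is recorded.

The payload is a single reporter cassette. The composite CAG promoter consists of the CMV immediate-early enhancer, the chicken β-actin promoter and a chimeric β-actin/β-globin intron. It drives d2EGFP, which is EGFP fused at its C terminus to the degradation domain of mouse ornithine decarboxylase (residues 422–461), and the transcript ends at a rabbit β-globin polyadenylation signal. The short HBB fragments annotated on either side of the coding sequence are most likely globin sequences belonging to the CAG cassette rather than expressed proteins. The destabilizing tag shortens the reporter's half-life to about two hours, so fluorescence follows changes in expression more closely than stable EGFP does. A single loxP site and a fragment of an adenoviral splice acceptor lie just upstream of the enhancer. The automated feature table does not annotate the piggyBac repeats themselves, although the catalogue entry states they are present.

According to the depositor, co-transfection with a super piggyBac transposase leads to stable integration into mammalian chromosomal DNA, giving cell lines with constitutive, rapidly turning-over GFP. The associated publication concerns polymer-mediated co-delivery of plasmid DNA and RNA oligonucleotides for CRISPR/Cas9 genome editing. That suggests use as a fluorescent readout in such work, though the record does not state this explicitly.
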