Features (pLannotate 1.2.2; 21 found; start..end, strand, type, name):
    314..347     -  protein_bind   loxP: Cre-mediated recombination occurs in the 8-bp core sequence (GCATACAT). Cre recombinase
    364..380     +  misc_feature   Ad SA (fragment): adenovirus major late transcript splice acceptor (Friedrich and Soriano, 1991)
    381..746     +  enhancer       CMV enhancer: human cytomegalovirus immediate early enhancer
    749..1024    +  promoter       chicken β-actin promoter: No description available
   1025..2033    +  intron         chimeric intron: chimera between introns from chicken β-actin and rabbit β-globin
   2031..2087    +  CDS            HBB (fragment): HBB_LEPEU - Experimental evidence at protein level: Swiss-Prot protein existence level 1. Involved in oxygen transport from the lung to the various peripheral tissues. From Lepus europaeus (European hare).
   2082..2118    +  misc_feature   MCS (fragment): multiple cloning site
   2132..2977    +  CDS            d2EGFP: EGFP destabilized by fusion to residues 422-461 of mouse ornithine decarboxylase, giving an in vivo half-life of ~2 hours mammalian codon-optimized
   2990..3061    +  CDS            HBB (fragment): HBB_PONPY - Experimental evidence at transcript level: Swiss-Prot protein existence level 2. Involved in oxygen transport from the lung to the various peripheral tissues. From Pongo pygmaeus (Bornean orangutan).
   3132..3187    +  polyA_signal   β-globin poly(A) signal: rabbit β-globin polyadenylation signal (Gil and Proudfoot, 1987)
   3936..3952    -  protein_bind   lac operator: The lac repressor binds to the lac operator to inhibit transcription in E. coli. This inhibition can be relieved by adding lactose or isopropyl-β-D-thiogalactopyranoside (IPTG). lac repressor encoded by lacI
   3960..3990    -  promoter       lac promoter: promoter for the E. coli lac operon
   4005..4026    -  protein_bind   CAP binding site: CAP binding activates transcription in the presence of cAMP. E. coli catabolite activator protein
   4039..4078    -  CDS            lacI (fragment): lac repressor; lacI; The lac repressor binds to the lac operator to inhibit transcription in E. coli. This inhibition can be relieved by adding lactose or isopropyl-β-D-thiogalactopyranoside (IPTG).
   4085..4107    +  promoter       SV40 promoter (fragment): SV40 enhancer and early promoter
   4131..4266    +  rep_origin     SV40 ori: SV40 origin of replication
   4286..4420    +  polyA_signal   SV40 poly(A) signal: SV40 polyadenylation signal
   4422..4476    -  CDS            lacI (fragment): lac repressor; lacI; The lac repressor binds to the lac operator to inhibit transcription in E. coli. This inhibition can be relieved by adding lactose or isopropyl-β-D-thiogalactopyranoside (IPTG).
   4659..5247    -  rep_origin     ori: high-copy-number ColE1/pMB1/pBR322/pUC origin of replication
   5418..6278    -  CDS            AmpR: β-lactamase; bla; confers resistance to ampicillin, carbenicillin, and related antibiotics
   6279..6383    -  promoter       AmpR promoter: bla
>Addgene plasmid #115665 | PB-CAG-GFPd2 | depositor full sequence | sequence record 218274 | PB-CAG-GFPd2 sequence 6466 bps
CGTAAAATTGACGCATGTGTTTTATCGATCTGTATATCGAGGTTTATTTATTAATTTGAATAGATATTAA
GTTTTATTATATTTACACTTACATACTAATAATAAATTCAACAAACAATTTATTTATGTTTATTTATTTA
TTAAAAAAAAACAAAAACTCAAAATTTCTTCTATAAAGTAACAAAACTTTTAAACATTCTCTCTTTTACA
AAAATAAACTTATTTTGTACTTTAAAAACAGTCATGTTGTATTATAAAATAAGTAATTAGCTTAACTTAT
ACATAATAGAAACAAATTATACTTATTAATCGCATAACTTCGTATAATGTATGCTATACGAAGTTATGCG
ATTAAGGGATCTGTAGGGCGCAGTAGTCCAACTAGTTATTAATAGTAATCAATTACGGGGTCATTAGTTC
ATAGCCCATATATGGAGTTCCGCGTTACATAACTTACGGTAAATGGCCCGCCTGGCTGACCGCCCAACGA
CCCCCGCCCATTGACGTCAATAATGACGTATGTTCCCATAGTAACGCCAATAGGGACTTTCCATTGACGT
CAATGGGTGGACTATTTACGGTAAACTGCCCACTTGGCAGTACATCAAGTGTATCATATGCCAAGTACGC
CCCCTATTGACGTCAATGACGGTAAATGGCCCGCCTGGCATTATGCCCAGTACATGACCTTATGGGACTT
TCCTACTTGGCAGTACATCTACGTATTAGTCATCGCTATTACCATGGGTCGAGGTGAGCCCCACGTTCTG
CTTCACTCTCCCCATCTCCCCCCCCTCCCCACCCCCAATTTTGTATTTATTTATTTTTTAATTATTTTGT
GCAGCGATGGGGGCGGGGGGGGGGGGGGCGCGCGCCAGGCGGGGCGGGGCGGGGCGAGGGGCGGGGCGGG
GCGAGGCGGAGAGGTGCGGCGGCAGCCAATCAGAGCGGCGCGCTCCGAAAGTTTCCTTTTATGGCGAGGC
GGCGGCGGCGGCGGCCCTATAAAAAGCGAAGCGCGCGGCGGGCGGGAGTCGCTGCGTTGCCTTCGCCCCG
TGCCCCGCTCCGCGCCGCCTCGCGCCGCCCGCCCCGGCTCTGACTGACCGCGTTACTCCCACAGGTGAGC
GGGCGGGACGGCCCTTCTCCTCCGGGCTGTAATTAGCGCTTGGTTTAATGACGGCTCGTTTCTTTTCTGT
GGCTGCGTGAAAGCCTTAAAGGGCTCCGGGAGGGCCCTTTGTGCGGGGGGGAGCGGCTCGGGGGGTGCGT
GCGTGTGTGTGTGCGTGGGGAGCGCCGCGTGCGGCCCGCGCTGCCCGGCGGCTGTGAGCGCTGCGGGCGC
GGCGCGGGGCTTTGTGCGCTCCGCGTGTGCGCGAGGGGAGCGCGGCCGGGGGCGGTGCCCCGCGGTGCGG
GGGGGCTGCGAGGGGAACAAAGGCTGCGTGCGGGGTGTGTGCGTGGGGGGGTGAGCAGGGGGTGTGGGCG
CGGCGGTCGGGCTGTAACCCCCCCCTGCACCCCCCTCCCCGAGTTGCTGAGCACGGCCCGGCTTCGGGTG
CGGGGCTCCGTGCGGGGCGTGGCGCGGGGCTCGCCGTGCCGGGCGGGGGGTGGCGGCAGGTGGGGGTGCC
GGGCGGGGCGGGGCCGCCTCGGGCCGGGGAGGGCTCGGGGGAGGGGCGCGGCGGCCCCGGAGCGCCGGCG
GCTGTCGAGGCGCGGCGAGCCGCAGCCATTGCCTTTTATGGTAATCGTGCGAGAGGGCGCAGGGACTTCC
TTTGTCCCAAATCTGGCGGAGCCGAAATCTGGGAGGCGCCGCCGCACCCCCTCTAGCGGGCGCGGGCGAA
GCGGTGCGGCGCCGGCAGGAAGGAAATGGGCGGGGAGGGCCTTCGTGCGTCGCCGCGCCGCCGTCCCCTT
CTCCATCTCCAGCCTCGGGGCTGCCGCAGGGGGACGGCTGCCTTCGGGGGGGACGGGGCAGGGCGGGGTT
CGGCTTCTGGCGTGTGACCGGCGGCTCTAGAGCCTCTGCTAACCATGTTCATGCCTTCTTCTTTTTCCTA
CAGCTCCTGGGCAACGTGCTGGTTATTGTGCTGTCTCATCATTTTGGCAAAGAATTCTGCAGTCGACGGT
ACCGCGGGCCCGGGATCCACCGGTCGCCACCATGGTGAGCAAGGGCGAGGAGCTGTTCACCGGGGTGGTG
CCCATCCTGGTCGAGCTGGACGGCGACGTAAACGGCCACAAGTTCAGCGTGTCCGGCGAGGGCGAGGGCG
ATGCCACCTACGGCAAGCTGACCCTGAAGTTCATCTGCACCACCGGCAAGCTGCCCGTGCCCTGGCCCAC
CCTCGTGACCACCCTGACCTACGGCGTGCAGTGCTTCAGCCGCTACCCCGACCACATGAAGCAGCACGAC
TTCTTCAAGTCCGCCATGCCCGAAGGCTACGTCCAGGAGCGCACCATCTTCTTCAAGGACGACGGCAACT
ACAAGACCCGCGCCGAGGTGAAGTTCGAGGGCGACACCCTGGTGAACCGCATCGAGCTGAAGGGCATCGA
CTTCAAGGAGGACGGCAACATCCTGGGGCACAAGCTGGAGTACAACTACAACAGCCACAACGTCTATATC
ATGGCCGACAAGCAGAAGAACGGCATCAAGGTGAACTTCAAGATCCGCCACAACATCGAGGACGGCAGCG
TGCAGCTCGCCGACCACTACCAGCAGAACACCCCCATCGGCGACGGCCCCGTGCTGCTGCCCGACAACCA
CTACCTGAGCACCCAGTCCGCCCTGAGCAAAGACCCCAACGAGAAGCGCGATCACATGGTCCTGCTGGAG
TTCGTGACCGCCGCCGGGATCACTCTCGGCATGGACGAGCTGTACAAGAAGCTTAGCCATGGCTTCCCGC
CGGAGGTGGAGGAGCAGGATGATGGCACGCTGCCCATGTCTTGTGCCCAGGAGAGCGGGATGGACCGTCA
CCCTGCAGCCTGTGCTTCTGCTAGGATCAATGTGTAGATGCGCGGCCGCACTCCTCAGGTGCAGGCTGCC
TATCAGAAGGTGGTGGCTGGTGTGGCCAATGCCCTGGCTCACAAATACCACTGAGATCTTTTTCCCTCTG
CCAAAAATTATGGGGACATCATGAAGCCCCTTGAGCATCTGACTTCTGGCTAATAAAGGAAATTTATTTT
CATTGCAATAGTGTGTTGGAATTTTTTGTGTCTCTCACTCGGAAGGACATATGGGAGGGCAAATCATTTA
AAACATCAGAATGAGTATTTGGTTTAGAGTTTGGCAACATATGCCATATGCTGGCTGCCATGAACAAAGG
TGGCTATAAAGAGGTCATCAGTATATGAAACAGCCCCCTGCTGTCCATTCCTTATTCCATAGAAAAGCCT
TGACTTGAGGTTAGATTTTTTTTATATTTTGTTTTGTGTTATTTTTTTCTTTAACATCCCTAAAATTTTC
CTTACATGTTTTACTAGCCAGATTTTTCCTCCTCTCCTGACTACTCCCAGTCATAGCTGTCCCTCTTCTC
TTATGAAGATCCCTCGACCTGCAGGCTCCAGCCTACACAATCGCTCAAGACGTGTAATGCTTTTATTATA
TATTAGTCACGATATCTATAACAAGAAAATATATATATAATAAGTTATCACGTAAGTAGAACATGAAATA
ACAATATAATTATCGTATGAGTTAAATCTTAAAAGTCACGTAAAAGATAATCATGCGTCATTTTGACTCA
CGCGGTCGTTATAGTTCAAAATCAGTGACACTTACCGCATTGACAAGCACGCCTCACGGGAGCTCCAAGC
GGCGACTGAGATGTCCTAAATGCACAGCGACGGATTCGCGCTATTTAGAAAGAGAGAGCAATATTTCAAG
AATGCATGCGTCAATTTTACGCAGACTATCTTTCTAGGGTTAAAAGCTTGGCGTAATCATGGTCATAGCT
GTTTCCTGTGTGAAATTGTTATCCGCTCACAATTCCACACAACATACGAGCCGGAAGCATAAAGTGTAAA
GCCTGGGGTGCCTAATGAGTGAGCTAACTCACATTAATTGCGTTGCGCTCACTGCCCGCTTTCCAGTCGG
GAAACCTGTCGTGCCAGCGGATCCGCATCTCAATTAGTCAGCAACCATAGTCCCGCCCCTAACTCCGCCC
ATCCCGCCCCTAACTCCGCCCAGTTCCGCCCATTCTCCGCCCCATGGCTGACTAATTTTTTTTATTTATG
CAGAGGCCGAGGCCGCCTCGGCCTCTGAGCTATTCCAGAAGTAGTGAGGAGGCTTTTTTGGAGGCCTAGG
CTTTTGCAAAAAGCTAACTTGTTTATTGCAGCTTATAATGGTTACAAATAAAGCAATAGCATCACAAATT
TCACAAATAAAGCATTTTTTTCACTGCATTCTAGTTGTGGTTTGTCCAAACTCATCAATGTATCTTATCA
TGTCTGGATCCGCTGCATTAATGAATCGGCCAACGCGCGGGGAGAGGCGGTTTGCGTATTGGGCGCTCTT
CCGCTTCCTCGCTCACTGACTCGCTGCGCTCGGTCGTTCGGCTGCGGCGAGCGGTATCAGCTCACTCAAA
GGCGGTAATACGGTTATCCACAGAATCAGGGGATAACGCAGGAAAGAACATGTGAGCAAAAGGCCAGCAA
AAGGCCAGGAACCGTAAAAAGGCCGCGTTGCTGGCGTTTTTCCATAGGCTCCGCCCCCCTGACGAGCATC
ACAAAAATCGACGCTCAAGTCAGAGGTGGCGAAACCCGACAGGACTATAAAGATACCAGGCGTTTCCCCC
TGGAAGCTCCCTCGTGCGCTCTCCTGTTCCGACCCTGCCGCTTACCGGATACCTGTCCGCCTTTCTCCCT
TCGGGAAGCGTGGCGCTTTCTCAATGCTCACGCTGTAGGTATCTCAGTTCGGTGTAGGTCGTTCGCTCCA
AGCTGGGCTGTGTGCACGAACCCCCCGTTCAGCCCGACCGCTGCGCCTTATCCGGTAACTATCGTCTTGA
GTCCAACCCGGTAAGACACGACTTATCGCCACTGGCAGCAGCCACTGGTAACAGGATTAGCAGAGCGAGG
TATGTAGGCGGTGCTACAGAGTTCTTGAAGTGGTGGCCTAACTACGGCTACACTAGAAGGACAGTATTTG
GTATCTGCGCTCTGCTGAAGCCAGTTACCTTCGGAAAAAGAGTTGGTAGCTCTTGATCCGGCAAACAAAC
CACCGCTGGTAGCGGTGGTTTTTTTGTTTGCAAGCAGCAGATTACGCGCAGAAAAAAAGGATCTCAAGAA
GATCCTTTGATCTTTTCTACGGGGTCTGACGCTCAGTGGAACGAAAACTCACGTTAAGGGATTTTGGTCA
TGAGATTATCAAAAAGGATCTTCACCTAGATCCTTTTAAATTAAAAATGAAGTTTTAAATCAATCTAAAG
TATATATGAGTAAACTTGGTCTGACAGTTACCAATGCTTAATCAGTGAGGCACCTATCTCAGCGATCTGT
CTATTTCGTTCATCCATAGTTGCCTGACTCCCCGTCGTGTAGATAACTACGATACGGGAGGGCTTACCAT
CTGGCCCCAGTGCTGCAATGATACCGCGAGACCCACGCTCACCGGCTCCAGATTTATCAGCAATAAACCA
GCCAGCCGGAAGGGCCGAGCGCAGAAGTGGTCCTGCAACTTTATCCGCCTCCATCCAGTCTATTAATTGT
TGCCGGGAAGCTAGAGTAAGTAGTTCGCCAGTTAATAGTTTGCGCAACGTTGTTGCCATTGCTACAGGCA
TCGTGGTGTCACGCTCGTCGTTTGGTATGGCTTCATTCAGCTCCGGTTCCCAACGATCAAGGCGAGTTAC
ATGATCCCCCATGTTGTGCAAAAAAGCGGTTAGCTCCTTCGGTCCTCCGATCGTTGTCAGAAGTAAGTTG
GCCGCAGTGTTATCACTCATGGTTATGGCAGCACTGCATAATTCTCTTACTGTCATGCCATCCGTAAGAT
GCTTTTCTGTGACTGGTGAGTACTCAACCAAGTCATTCTGAGAATAGTGTATGCGGCGACCGAGTTGCTC
TTGCCCGGCGTCAATACGGGATAATACCGCGCCACATAGCAGAACTTTAAAAGTGCTCATCATTGGAAAA
CGTTCTTCGGGGCGAAAACTCTCAAGGATCTTACCGCTGTTGAGATCCAGTTCGATGTAACCCACTCGTG
CACCCAACTGATCTTCAGCATCTTTTACTTTCACCAGCGTTTCTGGGTGAGCAAAAACAGGAAGGCAAAA
TGCCGCAAAAAAGGGAATAAGGGCGACACGGAAATGTTGAATACTCATACTCTTCCTTTTTCAATATTAT
TGAAGCATTTATCAGGGTTATTGTCTCATGAGCGGATACATATTTGAATGTATTTAGAAAAATAAACAAA
TAGGGGTTCCGCGCACATTTCCCCGAAAAGTGCCACCTGGGTCGACTTAACCCTAGAAAGATAATCATAT
TGTGACGTACGTTAAAGATAATCATG
