>Addgene plasmid #115665 | PB-CAG-GFPd2 | addgene partial sequence | sequence record 223039 | Addgene Partial NGS Result
GGAGAGGTGCGGCGGCAGCCAATCAGAGCGGCGCGCTCCGAAAGTTTCCTTTTATGGCGAGGCGGCGGCG
GCGGCGGCCCTATAAAAAGCGAAGCGCGCGGCGGGCGGGAGTCGCTGCGCGCTGCCTTCGCCCCGTGCCC
CGCTCCGCCGCCGCCTCGCGCCGCCCGCCCCGGCTCTGACTGACCGCGTTACTCCCACAGGTGAGCGGGC
GGGACGGCCCTTCTCCTCCGGGCTGTAATTAGCGCTTGGTTTAATGACGGCTTGTTTCTTTTCTGTGGCT
GCGTGAAAGCCTTGAGGGGCTCCGGGAGGGCCCTTTGTGCGGGGGGAGCGGCTCGGGGGGTGCGTGCGTG
TGTGTGTGCGTGGGGAGCGCCGCGTGCGGCTCCGCGCTGCCCGGCGGCTGTGAGCGCTGCGGGCGCGGCG
CGGGGCTTTGTGCGCTCCGCAGTGTGCGCGAGGGGAGCGCGGCCGGGGGCGGTGCCCCGCGGTGCGGGGG
GGGCTGCGAGGGGAACAAAGGCTGCGTGCGGGGTGTGTGCGTGGGGGGGTGAGCAGGGGGTGTGGGCGCG
TCGGTCGGGCTGCAACCCCCCCTGCACCCCCCTCCCCGAGTTGCTGAGCACGGCCCGGCTTCGGGTGCGG
GGCTCCGTACGGGGCGTGGCGCGGGGCTCGCCGTGCCGGGCGGGGGGTGGCGGCAGGTGGGGGTGCCGGG
CGGGGCGGGGCCGCCTCGGGCCGGGGAGGGCTCGGGGGAGGGGCGCGGCGGCCCCCGGAGCGCCGGCGGC
TGTCGAGGCGCGGCGAGCCGCAGCCATTGCCTTTTATGGTAATCGTGCGAGAGGGCGCAGGGACTTCCTT
TGTCCCAAATCTGTGCGGAGCCGAAATCTGGGAGGCGCCGCCGCACCCCCTCTAGCGGGCGCGGGGCGAA
GCGGTGCGGCGCCGGCAGGAAGGAAATGGGCGGGGAGGGCCTTCGTGCGTCGCCGCGCCGCCGTCCCCTT
CTCCCTCTCCAGCCTCGGGGCTGTCCGCGGGGGGACGGCTGCCTTCGGGGGGGACGGGGCAGGGCGGGGT
TCGGCTTCTGGCGTGTGACCGGCGGCTCTAGAGCCTCTGCTAACCATGTTCATGCCTTCTTCTTTTTCCT
ACAGCTCCTGGGCAACGTGCTGGTTATTGTGCTGTCTCATCATTTTGGCAAAGAATTCTGCAGTCGACGG
TACCGCGGGCCCGGGATCCACCGGTCGCCACCATGGTGAGCAAGGGCGAGGAGCTGTTCACCGGGGTGGT
GCCCATCCTGGTCGAGCTGGACGGCGACGTAAACGGCCACAAGTTCAGCGTGTCCGGCGAGGGCGAGGGC
GATGCCACCTACGGCAAGCTGACCCTGAAGTTCATCTGCACCACCGGCAAGCTGCCCGTGCCCTGGCCCA
CCCTCGTGACCACCCTGACCTACGGCGTGCAGTGCTTCAGCCGCTACCCCGACCACATGAAGCAGCACGA
CTTCTTCAAGTCCGCCATGCCCGAAGGCTACGTCCAGGAGCGCACCATCTTCTTCAAGGACGACGGCAAC
TACAAGACCCGCGCCGAGGTGAAGTTCGAGGGCGACACCCTGGTGAACCGCATCGAGCTGAAGGGCATCG
ACTTCAAGGAGGACGGCAACATCCTGGGGCACAAGCTGGAGTACAACTACAACAGCCACAACGTCTATAT
CATGGCCGACAAGCAGAAGAACGGCATCAAGGTGAACTTCAAGATCCGCCACAACATCGAGGACGGCAGC
GTGCAGCTCGCCGACCACTACCAGCAGAACACCCCCATCGGCGACGGCCCCGTGCTGCTGCCCGACAACC
ACTACCTGAGCACCCAGTCCGCCCTGAGCAAAGACCCCAACGAGAAGCGCGATCACATGGTCCTGCTGGA
GTTCGTGACCGCCGCCGGGATCACTCTCGGCATGGACGAGCTGTACAAGAAGCTTAGCCATGGCTTCCCG
CCGGAGGTGGAGGAGCAGGATGATGGCACGCTGCCCATGTCTTGTGCCCAGGAGAGCGGGATGGACCGTC
ACCCTGCAGCCTGTGCTTCTGCTAGGATCAATGTGTAGGCGGCCGCACTCCTCAGGTGCAGGCTGCCTAT
CAGAAGGTGGTGGCTGGTGTGGCCAATGCCCTGGCTCACAAATACCACTGAGATCTTTTTCCCTCTGCCA
AAAATTATGGGGACATCATGAAGCCCCTTGAGCATCTGACTTCTGGCTAATAAAGGAAATTTATTTTCAT
TGCAATAGTGTGTTGGAATTTTTTGTGTCTCTCACTCGGAAGGACATATGGGAGGGCAAATCATTTAAAA
CATCAGAATGAGTATTTGGTTTAGAGTTTGGCAACATATGCCCATATGCTGGCTGCCATGAACAAAGGTT
GGCTATAAAGAGGTCATCAGTATATGAAACAGCCCCCTGCTGTCCATTCCTTATTCCATAGAAAAGCCTT
GACTTGAGGTTAGATTTTTTTTATATTTTGTTTTGTGTTATTTTTTTCTTTAACATCCCTAAAATTTTCC
TTACATGTTTTACTAGCCAGATTTTTCCTCCTCTCCTGACTACTCCCAGTCATAGCTGTCCCTCTTCTCT
TATGGAGATCCCTCGACCTGCAGAGCTCCAGCCTACACAATCGCTCAAGACGTGTAATGCTTTTATTATA
TATTAGTCACGATATCTATAACAAGAAAATATATATATAATAAGTTATCACGTAAGTAGAACATGAAATA
ACAATATAATTATCGTATGAGTTAAATCTTAAAAGTCACGTAAAAGATAATCATGCGTCATTTTGACTCA
CGCGGTCGTTATAGTTCAAAATCAGTGACACTTACCGCATTGACAAGCACGCCTCACGGGAGCTCCAAGC
GGCGACTGAGATGTCCTAAATGCACAGCGACGGATTCGCGCTATTTAGAAAGAGAGAGCAATATTTCAAG
AATGCATGCGTCAATTTTACGCAGACTATCTTTCTAGGGTTAAAAGCTTGGCGTAATCATGGTCATAGCT
GTTTCCTGTGTGAAATTGTTATCCGCTCACAATTCCACACAACATACGAGCCGGAAGCATAAAGTGTAAA
GCCTGGGGTGCCTAATGAGTGAGCTAACTCACATTAATTGCGTTGCGCTCACTGCCCGCTTTCCAGTCGG
GAAACCTGTCGTGCCAGCGGATCCGCATCTCAATAAGTCAGCAACCATAGTCCCGCCCCTAACTCCGCCC
ATCCCGCCCCTAACTCCGCCCAGTTCCGCCCATTCTCCGCCCCATGGCTGACTAATTTTTTTTATTTATG
CAGAGGCCGAGGCCGCCTCGGCCTCTGAGCTATTCCAGAAGTAGTGAGGAGGCTTTTTTGGAGGCCTAGG
CTTTTGCAAAAAGCTAACTTGTTTATTGCAGCTTATAATGGTTACAAATAAAGCAATAGCATCACAAATT
TCACAAATAAAGCATTTTTTTCACTGCATTCTAGTTGTGGTTTGTCCAAACTCATCAATGTATCTTATCA
TGTCTGGATCCGCTGCATTAATGAATCGGCCAACGCGCGGGGAGAGGCGGTTTGCGTATTGGGCGCTCTT
CCGCTTCCTCGCTCACTGACTCGCTGCGCTCGGTCGTTCGGCTGCGGCGAGCGGTATCAGCTCACTCAAA
GGCGGTAATACGGTTATCCACAGAATCAGGGGATAACGCAGGAAAGAACATGTGAGCAAAAGGCCAGCAA
AAGGCCAGGAACCGTAAAAAGGCCGCGTTGCTGGCGTTTTTCCATAGGCTCCGCCCCCCTGACGAGCATC
ACAAAAATCGACGCTCAAGTCAGAGGTGGCGAAACCCGACAGGACTATAAAGATACCAGGCGTTTCCCCC
TGGAAGCTCCCTCGTGCGCTCTCCTGTTCCGACCCTGCCGCTTACCGGATACCTGTCCGCCTTTCTCCCT
TCGGGAAGCGTGGCGCTTTCTCATAGCTCACGCTGTAGGTATCTCAGTTCGGTGTAGGTCGTTCGCTCCA
AGCTGGGCTGTGTGCACGAACCCCCCGTTCAGCCCGACCGCTGCGCCTTATCCGGTAACTATCGTCTTGA
GTCCAACCCGGTAAGACACGACTTATCGCCACTGGCAGCAGCCACTGGTAACAGGATTAGCAGAGCGAGG
TATGTAGGCGGTGCTACAGAGTTCTTGAAGTGGTGGCCTAACTACGGCTACACTAGAAGAACAGTATTTG
GTATCTGCGCTCTGCTGAAGCCAGTTACCTTCGGAAAAAGAGTTGGTAGCTCTTGATCCGGCAAACAAAC
CACCGCTGGTAGCGGTGGTTTTTTTGTTTGCAAGCAGCAGATTACGCGCAGAAAAAAAGGATCTCAAGAA
GATCCTTTGATCTTTTCTACGGGGTCTGACGCTCAGTGGAACGAAAACTCACGTTAAGGGATTTTGGTCA
TGAGATTATCAAAAAGGATCTTCACCTAGATCCTTTTAAATTAAAAATGAAGTTTTAAATCAATCTAAAG
TATATATGAGTAAACTTGGTCTGACAGTTACCAATGCTTAATCAGTGAGGCACCTATCTCAGCGATCTGT
CTATTTCGTTCATCCATAGTTGCCTGACTCCCCGTCGTGTAGATAACTACGATACGGGAGGGCTTACCAT
CTGGCCCCAGTGCTGCAATGATACCGCGAGACCCACGCTCACCGGCTCCAGATTTATCAGCAATAAACCA
GCCAGCCGGAAGGGCCGAGCGCAGAAGTGGTCCTGCAACTTTATCCGCCTCCATCCAGTCTATTAATTGT
TGCCGGGAAGCTAGAGTAAGTAGTTCGCCAGTTAATAGTTTGCGCAACGTTGTTGCCATTGCTACAGGCA
TCGTGGTGTCACGCTCGTCGTTTGGTATGGCTTCATTCAGCTCCGGTTCCCAACGATCAAGGCGAGTTAC
ATGATCCCCCATGTTGTGCAAAAAAGCGGTTAGCTCCTTCGGTCCTCCGATCGTTGTCAGAAGTAAGTTG
GCCGCAGTGTTATCACTCATGGTTATGGCAGCACTGCATAATTCTCTTACTGTCATGCCATCCGTAAGAT
GCTTTTCTGTGACTGGTGAGTACTCAACCAAGTCATTCTGAGAATAGTGTATGCGGCGACCGAGTTGCTC
TTGCCCGGCGTCAATACGGGATAATACCGCGCCACATAGCAGAACTTTAAAAGTGCTCATCATTGGAAAA
CGTTCTTCGGGGCGAAAACTCTCAAGGATCTTACCGCTGTTGAGATCCAGTTCGATGTAACCCACTCGTG
CACCCAACTGATCTTCAGCATCTTTTACTTTCACCAGCGTTTCTGGGTGAGCAAAAACAGGAAGGCAAAA
TGCCGCAAAAAAGGGAATAAGGGCGACACGGAAATGTTGAATACTCATACTCTTCCTTTTTCAATATTAT
TGAAGCATTTATCAGGGTTATTGTCTCATGAGCGGATACATATTTGAATGTATTTAGAAAAATAAACAAA
TAGGGGTTCCGCGCACATTTCCCCGAAAAGTGCCACCTGGGTCGACTTAACCCTAGAAAGATAATCATAT
TGTGACGTACGTTAAAGATAATCATGCGTAAAATTGACGCATGTGTTTTATCGATCTGTATATCGAGGTT
TATTTATTAATTTGAATAGATATTAAGTTTTATTATATTTACACTTACATACTAATAATAAATTCAACAA
ACAATTTATTTATGTTTATTTATTTATTAAAAAAAAACAAAAACTCAAAATTTCTTCTATAAAGTAACAA
AACTTTTAAACATTCTCTCTTTTACAAAAATAAACTTATTTTGTACTTTAAAAACAGTCATGTTGTATTA
TAAAATAAGTAATTAGCTTAACTTATACATAATAGAAACAAATTATACTTATTAATCGCATAACTTCGTA
TAATGTATGCTATACGAAGTTATGCGATTAAGGGATCTGTAGGGCGCAGTAGTCCAACTAGTTATTAATA
GTAATCAATTACGGGGTCATTAGTTCATAGCCCATATATGGAGTTCCGCGTTACATAACTTACGGTAAAT
GGCCCGCCTGGCTGACCGCCCAACGACCCCCGCCCATTGACGTCAATAATGACGTATGTTCCCATAGTAA
CGCCAATAGGGACTTTCCATTGACGTCAATGGGTGGAGTATTTACGGTAAACTGCCCACTTGGCAGTACA
TCAAGTGTATCATATGCCAAGTACGCCCCCTATTGACGTCAATGACGGTAAATGGCCCGCCTGGCATTAT
GCCCAGTACATGACCTTATGGGACTTTCCTACTTGGCAGTACATCTACGTATTAGTCATCGCTATTACCA
TGGTCGAGGTGAGCCCCACGTTCTGCTTCACTCTCCCCATCTCCCCCCCCTCCCCACCCCCAATTTTGTA
TTTATTTATTTTTTAATTATTTTGTGCAGCGATGGGGGCGGGGG
